Addgene plasmid #73031: pLJM1 RagA
Purpose: Expresses human RagA from a CMV promoter for stable expression in mammalian cells
Depositing lab: David Sabatini. Depositing organization: Whitehead Institute for Biomedical Research. Publication: RagA, but not RagB, is essential for embryonic development and adult mice. Efeyan A, Schweitzer LD, Bilate AM, Chang S, Kirak O, Lamming DW, Sabatini DM. Dev Cell. 2014 May 12;29(3):321-9. doi: 10.1016/j.devcel.2014.03.017. Epub 2014 Apr 24. PubMed 24768164.
Backbone
  Vector backbone: pLJM1
  Backbone size w/o insert (bp): 8000
  Total vector size (bp): 9000
  Vector type: Mammalian Expression, Lentiviral
  Selectable markers: Puromycin
Growth in bacteria
  Bacterial resistance: Ampicillin, 100 μg/mL
  Growth temperature: 37°C
  Growth strain: NEB Stable
  Copy number: Unknown
Gene/Insert
  Gene/Insert name: rragA (alt name: RagA)
  Species: H. sapiens (human)
  Insert size (bp): 950
  Entrez Gene: RRAGA (a.k.a. FIP-1, FIP1, RAGA)
  Promoter: CMV
  Cloning method: Restriction Enzyme; 5′ cloning site SalI (not destroyed); 3′ cloning site EcoRI (destroyed during cloning)
  Sequencing primers: 5′ CMV fwd; 3′ pLJM1 reverse
Resource information
  A portion of this plasmid was derived from a plasmid made by: Cloned from pRK5-RagA from the Sabatini lab
Terms and licenses: Academic/Nonprofit Terms; Industry Terms: Not Available to Industry
How to cite: pLJM1 RagA was a gift from David Sabatini (Addgene plasmid # 73031 ; http://n2t.net/addgene:73031 ; RRID:Addgene_73031)
