[The description below was written by a language model from this plasmid's Addgene catalogue record and pLannotate feature annotations shown in this document.]
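Description:
pLJM1 RagA is a third-generation-style, self-inactivating HIV-1 lentiviral transfer plasmid built on the pLJM1 backbone for stable expression of human RagA (RRAGA), a Rag-family small GTPase, in mammalian cells. It is propagated in E. coli using a high-copy ColE1/pUC origin and ampicillin resistance (β-lactamase). The backbone also carries an f1 origin, an SV40 origin and remnants of a lac/T3/T7 cloning region. The catalogue lists an approximate total size of 9 kb, whereas the assembled sequence behind the feature table is about 8.3 kb.

The viral genome is transcribed in packaging cells from an RSV promoter fused to a truncated 5' LTR. This is followed by the Ψ packaging signal with a gag fragment and by the Rev response element for Rev-dependent nuclear export. A residual U6 promoter fragment left over from the parental vector lineage sits just upstream of the expression cassette. There, the CMV enhancer/promoter drives the RRAGA coding sequence. The annotation also detects a partial FLAG epitope just upstream of the open reading frame, although the catalogue entry does not list a tag, so whether the protein is tagged should be checked against the sequence. Downstream lie the cPPT/CTS element, which aids nuclear import of the reverse-transcribed genome, and a human PGK promoter driving puromycin N-acetyltransferase for selection of transduced cells. The cassette ends in a ΔU3 3' LTR, which inactivates LTR promoter activity after integration, followed by an SV40 polyadenylation signal.

The insert was subcloned from a pRK5-RagA plasmid. The construct is intended for generating cell lines that stably express RagA, and it was deposited with a study of RagA and RagB requirements in mice.
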