Features (pLannotate 1.2.2; 29 found; start..end, strand, type, name):
    131..334     +  promoter       CMV promoter: human cytomegalovirus (CMV) immediate early promoter
    384..404     +  CDS            FLAG (fragment): FLAG® epitope tag, followed by an enterokinase cleavage site
    429..1367    +  CDS            RRAGA: RRAGA_HUMAN - Experimental evidence at protein level: Swiss-Prot protein existence level 1. (Microbial infection) May alternatively act as a cellular target for adenovirus E3-14.7K, an inhibitor of TNF-alpha functions, thereby affecting cell death. From Homo sapiens (Human).
   1412..1529    +  misc_feature   cPPT/CTS: central polypurine tract and central termination sequence of HIV-1
   1578..2088    +  promoter       hPGK promoter: human phosphoglycerate kinase 1 promoter
   2110..2709    +  CDS            PuroR: puromycin N-acetyltransferase; pac from Streptomyces alboniger; confers resistance to puromycin
   2752..2835    +  CDS            nef (fragment): NEF_HV1Z2 - Experimental evidence at protein level: Swiss-Prot protein existence level 1. Extracellular Nef protein targets CD4(+) T-lymphocytes for apoptosis by interacting with CXCR4 surface receptors. From Human immunodeficiency virus type 1 group M subtype D (isolate Z2/CDC-Z34) (HIV-1).
   2837..3070    +  LTR            3' LTR (ΔU3): self-inactivating 3' long terminal repeat (LTR) from HIV-1
   3142..3263    +  polyA_signal   SV40 poly(A) signal: SV40 polyadenylation signal
   3303..3438    +  rep_origin     SV40 ori: SV40 origin of replication
   3459..3477    -  promoter       T7 promoter: promoter for bacteriophage T7 RNA polymerase
   3485..3640    +  CDS            lacZα (fragment): LacZα fragment of β-galactosidase; lacZ fragment
   3645..4073    +  rep_origin     f1 ori (sequence partly withheld): f1 bacteriophage origin of replication; arrow indicates direction of (+) strand synthesis
   4126..4230    +  promoter       AmpR promoter: bla
   4231..5091    +  CDS            AmpR: β-lactamase; bla; confers resistance to ampicillin, carbenicillin, and related antibiotics
   5262..5850    +  rep_origin     ori: high-copy-number ColE1/pMB1/pBR322/pUC origin of replication
   6033..6125    +  CDS            lacI (fragment): lac repressor; lacI; The lac repressor binds to the lac operator to inhibit transcription in E. coli. This inhibition can be relieved by adding lactose or isopropyl-β-D-thiogalactopyranoside (IPTG).
   6138..6159    +  protein_bind   CAP binding site: CAP binding activates transcription in the presence of cAMP. E. coli catabolite activator protein
   6174..6204    +  promoter       lac promoter: promoter for the E. coli lac operon
   6212..6228    +  protein_bind   lac operator: The lac repressor binds to the lac operator to inhibit transcription in E. coli. This inhibition can be relieved by adding lactose or isopropyl-β-D-thiogalactopyranoside (IPTG). lac repressor encoded by lacI
   6273..6291    +  promoter       T3 promoter: promoter for bacteriophage T3 RNA polymerase
   6319..6545    +  promoter       RSV promoter: Rous sarcoma virus enhancer/promoter
   6546..6726    +  LTR            5' LTR (truncated): truncated 5' long terminal repeat (LTR) from HIV-1
   6773..6898    +  misc_feature   HIV-1 Ψ: packaging signal of human immunodeficiency virus type 1
   6882..7245    +  CDS            HIV-1 gag (fragment): gag protein from human immunodeficiency virus 1; gag
   7391..7624    +  misc_feature   RRE: The Rev response element (RRE) of HIV-1 allows for Rev-dependent mRNA export from the nucleus to the cytoplasm.
   8001..8101    +  CDS            Rev (fragment): human immunodeficiency virus 1 (HIV-1) Rev protein; rev; enhances nuclear export of unspliced and incompletely spliced viral mRNAs
   8151..5       +  promoter       U6 promoter (fragment) (across the origin): RNA polymerase III promoter for human U6 snRNA
   8325..130     +  enhancer       CMV enhancer (fragment) (across the origin): human cytomegalovirus immediate early enhancer; contains an 18-bp deletion relative to the standard CMV enhancer
>Addgene plasmid #73031 | pLJM1 RagA | addgene full sequence | sequence record 164357 | Addgene Assembled Sequence
TATGCCAAGTACGCCCCCTATTGACGTCAATGACGGTAAATGGCCCGCCTGGCATTATGCCCAGTACATG
ACCTTATGGGACTTTCCTACTTGGCAGTACATCTACGTATTAGTCATCGCTATTACCATGGTGATGCGGT
TTTGGCAGTACATCAATGGGCGTGGATAGCGGTTTGACTCACGGGGATTTCCAAGTCTCCACCCCATTGA
CGTCAATGGGAGTTTGTTTTGGCACCAAAATCAACGGGACTTTCCAAAATGTCGTAACAACTCCGCCCCA
TTGACGCAAATGGGCGGTAGGCGTGTACGGTGGGAGGTCTATATAAGCAGAGCTGGTTTAGTGAACCGTC
AGATCCGCTAGCGCTACCGGTGCCACCATGGACTACAAGGATGACGATGACAAGGGTGGTGGTGGTGGTG
CGTCGACGATGCCAAATACAGCCATGAAGAAAAAGGTGCTGCTGATGGGGAAGAGCGGGTCGGGGAAGAC
CAGCATGAGGTCGATAATCTTCGCCAATTACATTGCTCGCGACACCCGGCGCCTGGGGGCCACCATTGAC
GTGGAACACTCCCACGTCCGATTCCTAGGGAACCTGGTGCTGAACCTGTGGGACTGTGGCGGTCAGGACA
CCTTCATGGAAAATTACTTCACCAGCCAGCGAGACAATATCTTCCGTAACGTGGAAGTTTTGATTTACGT
GTTTGACGTGGAGAGCCGCGAACTGGAAAAGGACATGCATTATTACCAGTCGTGTCTGGAGGCCATCCTC
CAGAACTCTCCTGACGCCAAAATCTTCTGCCTGGTGCACAAAATGGATCTGGTTCAGGAGGATCAGCGTG
ACCTGATTTTTAAAGAGCGAGAGGAAGACCTGAGGCGTCTGTCTCGCCCGCTGGAGTGTGCTTGTTTTCG
AACGTCCATCTGGGATGAGACGCTCTACAAAGCCTGGTCCAGCATCGTCTACCAGCTGATTCCCAACGTT
CAGCAGCTGGAGATGAACCTCAGGAATTTTGCCCAAATCATTGAGGCCGATGAAGTTCTGCTGTTCGAAA
GAGCTACATTCTTGGTTATTTCCCACTACCAGTGCAAAGAGCAGCGCGACGTCCACCGGTTTGAGAAGAT
CAGCAACATCATCAAACAGTTCAAGCTGAGCTGCAGTAAATTGGCCGCTTCCTTCCAGAGCATGGAAGTT
AGGAATTCCAACTTCGCTGCTTTCATCGACATCTTCACCTCAAATACGTACGTGATGGTGGTCATGTCAG
ATCCGTCGATCCCTTCTGCGGCCACTCTGATCAACATTCGCAATGCCCGGAAACACTTTGAGAAGCTGGA
GAGAGTGGATGGCCCCAAGCACAGTCTCCTTATGCGTTGACAATTCTCGACCTCGAGACAAATGGCAGTA
TTCATCCACAATTTTAAAAGAAAAGGGGGGATTGGGGGGTACAGTGCAGGGGAAAGAATAGTAGACATAA
TAGCAACAGACATACAAACTAAAGAATTACAAAAACAAATTACAAAAATTCAAAATTTTCGGGTTTATTA
CAGGGACAGCAGAGATCCACTTTGGCCGCGGCTCGAGGGGGTTGGGGTTGCGCCTTTTCCAAGGCAGCCC
TGGGTTTGCGCAGGGACGCGGCTGCTCTGGGCGTGGTTCCGGGAAACGCAGCGGCGCCGACCCTGGGTCT
CGCACATTCTTCACGTCCGTTCGCAGCGTCACCCGGATCTTCGCCGCTACCCTTGTGGGCCCCCCGGCGA
CGCTTCCTGCTCCGCCCCTAAGTCGGGAAGGTTCCTTGCGGTTCGCGGCGTGCCGGACGTGACAAACGGA
AGCCGCACGTCTCACTAGTACCCTCGCAGACGGACAGCGCCAGGGAGCAATGGCAGCGCGCCGACCGCGA
TGGGCTGTGGCCAATAGCGGCTGCTCAGCAGGGCGCGCCGAGAGCAGCGGCCGGGAAGGGGCGGTGCGGG
AGGCGGGGTGTGGGGCGGTAGTGTGGGCCCTGTTCCTGCCCGCGCGGTGTTCCGCATTCTGCAAGCCTCC
GGAGCGCACGTCGGCAGTCGGCTCCCTCGTTGACCGAATCACCGACCTCTCTCCCCAGGGGGATCCACCG
GAGCTTACCATGACCGAGTACAAGCCCACGGTGCGCCTCGCCACCCGCGACGACGTCCCCAGGGCCGTAC
GCACCCTCGCCGCCGCGTTCGCCGACTACCCCGCCACGCGCCACACCGTCGATCCGGACCGCCACATCGA
GCGGGTCACCGAGCTGCAAGAACTCTTCCTCACGCGCGTCGGGCTCGACATCGGCAAGGTGTGGGTCGCG
GACGACGGCGCCGCGGTGGCGGTCTGGACCACGCCGGAGAGCGTCGAAGCGGGGGCGGTGTTCGCCGAGA
TCGGCCCGCGCATGGCCGAGTTGAGCGGTTCCCGGCTGGCCGCGCAGCAACAGATGGAAGGCCTCCTGGC
GCCGCACCGGCCCAAGGAGCCCGCGTGGTTCCTGGCCACCGTCGGCGTCTCGCCCGACCACCAGGGCAAG
GGTCTGGGCAGCGCCGTCGTGCTCCCCGGAGTGGAGGCGGCCGAGCGCGCCGGGGTGCCCGCCTTCCTGG
AGACCTCCGCGCCCCGCAACCTCCCCTTCTACGAGCGGCTCGGCTTCACCGTCACCGCCGACGTCGAGGT
GCCCGAAGGACCGCGCACCTGGTGCATGACCCGCAAGCCCGGTGCCTGACGCCCGCCCCACGACCCGCAG
CGCCCGACCGAAAGGAGCGCACGACCCCATGCATCGGTACCTTTAAGACCAATGACTTACAAGGCAGCTG
TAGATCTTAGCCACTTTTTAAAAGAAAAGGGGGGACTGGAAGGGCTAATTCACTCCCAACGAAGACAAGA
TCTGCTTTTTGCTTGTACTGGGTCTCTCTGGTTAGACCAGATCTGAGCCTGGGAGCTCTCTGGCTAACTA
GGGAACCCACTGCTTAAGCCTCAATAAAGCTTGCCTTGAGTGCTTCAAGTAGTGTGTGCCCGTCTGTTGT
GTGACTCTGGTAACTAGAGATCCCTCAGACCCTTTTAGTCAGTGTGGAAAATCTCTAGCAGTAGTAGTTC
ATGTCATCTTATTATTCAGTATTTATAACTTGCAAAGAAATGAATATCAGAGAGTGAGAGGAACTTGTTT
ATTGCAGCTTATAATGGTTACAAATAAAGCAATAGCATCACAAATTTCACAAATAAAGCATTTTTTTCAC
TGCATTCTAGTTGTGGTTTGTCCAAACTCATCAATGTATCTTATCATGTCTGGCTCTAGCTATCCCGCCC
CTAACTCCGCCCATCCCGCCCCTAACTCCGCCCAGTTCCGCCCATTCTCCGCCCCATGGCTGACTAATTT
TTTTTATTTATGCAGAGGCCGAGGCCGCCTCGGCCTCTGAGCTATTCCAGAAGTAGTGAGGAGGCTTTTT
TGGAGGCCTAGGGACGTACCCAATTCGCCCTATAGTGAGTCGTATTACGCGCGCTCACTGGCCGTCGTTT
TACAACGTCGTGACTGGGAAAACCCTGGCGTTACCCAACTTAATCGCCTTGCAGCACATCCCCCTTTCGC
CAGCTGGCGTAATAGCGAAGAGGCCCGCACCGATCGCCCTTCCCAACAGTTGCGCAGCCTGAATGGCGAA
TGGG
[124 nt withheld, positions 3645-3768]
C
[91 nt withheld, positions 3770-3860]
A
[49 nt withheld, positions 3862-3910]
CCTTTGACGTTGGAGTCCACGTTCTTT
[37 nt withheld, positions 3938-3974]
ACCCTATCTCGGTCTATTCTTTTGATTTATAAGGGATTTTGCCGATTTCGGCCTATTGGTTAAAAAATGA
GCTGATTTAACAAAAATTTAACGCGAATTTTAACAAAATATTAACGCTTACAATTTAGGTGGCACTTTTC
GGGGAAATGTGCGCGGAACCCCTATTTGTTTATTTTTCTAAATACATTCAAATATGTATCCGCTCATGAG
ACAATAACCCTGATAAATGCTTCAATAATATTGAAAAAGGAAGAGTATGAGTATTCAACATTTCCGTGTC
GCCCTTATTCCCTTTTTTGCGGCATTTTGCCTTCCTGTTTTTGCTCACCCAGAAACGCTGGTGAAAGTAA
AAGATGCTGAAGATCAGTTGGGTGCACGAGTGGGTTACATCGAACTGGATCTCAACAGCGGTAAGATCCT
TGAGAGTTTTCGCCCCGAAGAACGTTTTCCAATGATGAGCACTTTTAAAGTTCTGCTATGTGGCGCGGTA
TTATCCCGTATTGACGCCGGGCAAGAGCAACTCGGTCGCCGCATACACTATTCTCAGAATGACTTGGTTG
AGTACTCACCAGTCACAGAAAAGCATCTTACGGATGGCATGACAGTAAGAGAATTATGCAGTGCTGCCAT
AACCATGAGTGATAACACTGCGGCCAACTTACTTCTGACAACGATCGGAGGACCGAAGGAGCTAACCGCT
TTTTTGCACAACATGGGGGATCATGTAACTCGCCTTGATCGTTGGGAACCGGAGCTGAATGAAGCCATAC
CAAACGACGAGCGTGACACCACGATGCCTGTAGCAATGGCAACAACGTTGCGCAAACTATTAACTGGCGA
ACTACTTACTCTAGCTTCCCGGCAACAATTAATAGACTGGATGGAGGCGGATAAAGTTGCAGGACCACTT
CTGCGCTCGGCCCTTCCGGCTGGCTGGTTTATTGCTGATAAATCTGGAGCCGGTGAGCGTGGGTCTCGCG
GTATCATTGCAGCACTGGGGCCAGATGGTAAGCCCTCCCGTATCGTAGTTATCTACACGACGGGGAGTCA
GGCAACTATGGATGAACGAAATAGACAGATCGCTGAGATAGGTGCCTCACTGATTAAGCATTGGTAACTG
TCAGACCAAGTTTACTCATATATACTTTAGATTGATTTAAAACTTCATTTTTAATTTAAAAGGATCTAGG
TGAAGATCCTTTTTGATAATCTCATGACCAAAATCCCTTAACGTGAGTTTTCGTTCCACTGAGCGTCAGA
CCCCGTAGAAAAGATCAAAGGATCTTCTTGAGATCCTTTTTTTCTGCGCGTAATCTGCTGCTTGCAAACA
AAAAAACCACCGCTACCAGCGGTGGTTTGTTTGCCGGATCAAGAGCTACCAACTCTTTTTCCGAAGGTAA
CTGGCTTCAGCAGAGCGCAGATACCAAATACTGTTCTTCTAGTGTAGCCGTAGTTAGGCCACCACTTCAA
GAACTCTGTAGCACCGCCTACATACCTCGCTCTGCTAATCCTGTTACCAGTGGCTGCTGCCAGTGGCGAT
AAGTCGTGTCTTACCGGGTTGGACTCAAGACGATAGTTACCGGATAAGGCGCAGCGGTCGGGCTGAACGG
GGGGTTCGTGCACACAGCCCAGCTTGGAGCGAACGACCTACACCGAACTGAGATACCTACAGCGTGAGCT
ATGAGAAAGCGCCACGCTTCCCGAAGGGAGAAAGGCGGACAGGTATCCGGTAAGCGGCAGGGTCGGAACA
GGAGAGCGCACGAGGGAGCTTCCAGGGGGAAACGCCTGGTATCTTTATAGTCCTGTCGGGTTTCGCCACC
TCTGACTTGAGCGTCGATTTTTGTGATGCTCGTCAGGGGGGCGGAGCCTATGGAAAAACGCCAGCAACGC
GGCCTTTTTACGGTTCCTGGCCTTTTGCTGGCCTTTTGCTCACATGTTCTTTCCTGCGTTATCCCCTGAT
TCTGTGGATAACCGTATTACCGCCTTTGAGTGAGCTGATACCGCTCGCCGCAGCCGAACGACCGAGCGCA
GCGAGTCAGTGAGCGAGGAAGCGGAAGAGCGCCCAATACGCAAACCGCCTCTCCCCGCGCGTTGGCCGAT
TCATTAATGCAGCTGGCACGACAGGTTTCCCGACTGGAAAGCGGGCAGTGAGCGCAACGCAATTAATGTG
AGTTAGCTCACTCATTAGGCACCCCAGGCTTTACACTTTATGCTTCCGGCTCGTATGTTGTGTGGAATTG
TGAGCGGATAACAATTTCACACAGGAAACAGCTATGACCATGATTACGCCAAGCGCGCAATTAACCCTCA
CTAAAGGGAACAAAAGCTGGAGCTGCAAGCTTAATGTAGTCTTATGCAATACTCTTGTAGTCTTGCAACA
TGGTAACGATGAGTTAGCAACATGCCTTACAAGGAGAGAAAAAGCACCGTGCATGCCGATTGGTGGAAGT
AAGGTGGTACGATCGTGCCTTATTAGGAAGGCAACAGACGGGTCTGACATGGATTGGACGAACCACTGAA
TTGCCGCATTGCAGAGATATTGTATTTAAGTGCCTAGCTCGATACATAAACGGGTCTCTCTGGTTAGACC
AGATCTGAGCCTGGGAGCTCTCTGGCTAACTAGGGAACCCACTGCTTAAGCCTCAATAAAGCTTGCCTTG
AGTGCTTCAAGTAGTGTGTGCCCGTCTGTTGTGTGACTCTGGTAACTAGAGATCCCTCAGACCCTTTTAG
TCAGTGTGGAAAATCTCTAGCAGTGGCGCCCGAACAGGGACTTGAAAGCGAAAGGGAAACCAGAGGAGCT
CTCTCGACGCAGGACTCGGCTTGCTGAAGCGCGCACGGCAAGAGGCGAGGGGCGGCGACTGGTGAGTACG
CCAAAAATTTTGACTAGCGGAGGCTAGAAGGAGAGAGATGGGTGCGAGAGCGTCAGTATTAAGCGGGGGA
GAATTAGATCGCGATGGGAAAAAATTCGGTTAAGGCCAGGGGGAAAGAAAAAATATAAATTAAAACATAT
AGTATGGGCAAGCAGGGAGCTAGAACGATTCGCAGTTAATCCTGGCCTGTTAGAAACATCAGAAGGCTGT
AGACAAATACTGGGACAGCTACAACCATCCCTTCAGACAGGATCAGAAGAACTTAGATCATTATATAATA
CAGTAGCAACCCTCTATTGTGTGCATCAAAGGATAGAGATAAAAGACACCAAGGAAGCTTTAGACAAGAT
AGAGGAAGAGCAAAACAAAAGTAAGACCACCGCACAGCAAGCGGCCGCTGATCTTCAGACCTGGAGGAGG
AGATATGAGGGACAATTGGAGAAGTGAATTATATAAATATAAAGTAGTAAAAATTGAACCATTAGGAGTA
GCACCCACCAAGGCAAAGAGAAGAGTGGTGCAGAGAGAAAAAAGAGCAGTGGGAATAGGAGCTTTGTTCC
TTGGGTTCTTGGGAGCAGCAGGAAGCACTATGGGCGCAGCGTCAATGACGCTGACGGTACAGGCCAGACA
ATTATTGTCTGGTATAGTGCAGCAGCAGAACAATTTGCTGAGGGCTATTGAGGCGCAACAGCATCTGTTG
CAACTCACAGTCTGGGGCATCAAGCAGCTCCAGGCAAGAATCCTGGCTGTGGAAAGATACCTAAAGGATC
AACAGCTCCTGGGGATTTGGGGTTGCTCTGGAAAACTCATTTGCACCACTGCTGTGCCTTGGAATGCTAG
TTGGAGTAATAAATCTCTGGAACAGATTTGGAATCACACGACCTGGATGGAGTGGGACAGAGAAATTAAC
AATTACACAAGCTTAATACACTCCTTAATTGAAGAATCGCAAAACCAGCAAGAAAAGAATGAACAAGAAT
TATTGGAATTAGATAAATGGGCAAGTTTGTGGAATTGGTTTAACATAACAAATTGGCTGTGGTATATAAA
ATTATTCATAATGATAGTAGGAGGCTTGGTAGGTTTAAGAATAGTTTTTGCTGTACTTTCTATAGTGAAT
AGAGTTAGGCAGGGATATTCACCATTATCGTTTCAGACCCACCTCCCAACCCCGAGGGGACCCGACAGGC
CCGAAGGAATAGAAGAAGAAGGTGGAGAGAGAGACAGAGACAGATCCATTCGATTAGTGAACGGATCTCG
ACGGTATCGATCACGAGACTAGCCTCGAGCGGCCGCCCCCTTCACCGAGGGCCTATTTCCCATGATTCCT
TCATATTTGCATATACGATACAAGGCTGTTAGAGAGATAATTGGAATTAATTTGACTGTAAACACAAAGA
TATTAGTACAAAATACGTGACGTAGAAAGTAATAATTTCTTGGGTAGTTTGCAGTTTTAAAATTATGTTT
TAAAATGGACTATCA
