>Addgene plasmid #73031 | pLJM1 RagA | depositor partial sequence | sequence record 133964 | CMV promoter fwd
CCGTCAGATCCGCTAGCGCTACCGGTGCCACCATGGACTACAAGGATGACGATGACAAGGGTGGTGGTGG
TGGTGCGTCGACGATGCCAAATACAGCCATGAAGAAAAAGGTGCTGCTGATGGGGAAGAGCGGGTCGGGG
AAGACCAGCATGAGGTCGATAATCTTCGCCAATTACATTGCTCGCGACACCCGGCGCCTGGGGGCCACCA
TTGACGTGGAACACTCCCACGTCCGATTCCTAGGGAACCTGGTGCTGAACCTGTGGGACTGTGGCGGTCA
GGACACCTTCATGGAAAATTACTTCACCAGCCAGCGAGACAATATCTTCCGTAACGTGGAAGTTTTGATT
TACGTGTTTGACGTGGAGAGCCGCGAACTGGAAAAGGACATGCATTATTACCAGTCGTGTCTGGAGGCCA
TCCTCCAGAACTCTCCTGACGCCAAAATCTTCTGCCTGGTGCACAAAATGGATCTGGTTCAGGAGGATCA
GCGTGACCTGATTTTTAAAGAGCGAGAGGAAGACCTGAGGCGTCTGTCTCGCCCGCTGGAGTGTGCTTGT
TTTCGAACGTCCATCTGGGATGAGACGCTCTACAAAGCCTGGTCCAGCATCGTCTACCAGCTGATTCCCA
ACGTTCAGCAGCTGGAGATGAACCTCAGG
