>Addgene plasmid #73031 | pLJM1 RagA | depositor partial sequence | sequence record 133965 | pLJM1 3' primer
AAAATTGTGGATGAATACTGCCATTTGTCTCGAGGTCGAGAATTGTCAACGCATAAGGAGACTGTGCTTG
GGGCCATCCACTCTCTCCAGCTTCTCAAAGTGTTTCCGGGCATTGCGAATGTTGATCAGAGTGGCCGCAG
AAGGGATCGACGGATCTGACATGACCACCATCACGTACGTATTTGAGGTGAAGATGTCGATGAAAGCAGC
GAAGTTGGAATTCCTAACTTCCATGCTCTGGAAGGAAGCGGCCAATTTACTGCAGCTCAGCTTGAACTGT
TTGATGATGTTGCTGATCTTCTCAAACCGGTGGACGTCGCGCTGCTCTTTG
