>Addgene plasmid #73031 | pLJM1 RagA | addgene partial sequence | sequence record 164351 | CMV-F 5'-CGCAAATGGGCGGTAGGCGTG-3'
AGCAGAGCTGGTTTAGTGAACCGTCAGATCCGCTAGCGCTACCGGTGCCACCATGGACTACAAGGATGAC
GATGACAAGGGTGGTGGTGGTGGTGCGTCGACGATGCCAAATACAGCCATGAAGAAAAAGGTGCTGCTGA
TGGGGAAGAGCGGGTCGGGGAAGACCAGCATGAGGTCGATAATCTTCGCCAATTACATTGCTCGCGACAC
CCGGCGCCTGGGGGCCACCATTGACGTGGAACACTCCCACGTCCGATTCCTAGGGAACCTGGTGCTGAAC
CTGTGGGACTGTGGCGGTCAGGACACCTTCATGGAAAATTACTTCACCAGCCAGCGAGACAATATCTTCC
GTAACGTGGAAGTTTTGATTTACGTGTTTGACGTGGAGAGCCGCGAACTGGAAAAGGACATGCATTATTA
CCAGTCGTGTCTGGAGGCCATCCTCCAGAACTCTCCTGACGCCAAAATCTTCTGCCTGGTGCACAAAATG
GATCTGGTTCAGGAGGATCAGCGTGACCTGATTTTTAAAGAGCGAGAGGAAGACCTGAGGCGTCTGTCTC
GCCCGCTGGAGTGTGCTTGTTTTCGAACGTCCATCTGGGATGAGACGCTCTACAAAGCCTGGTCCAGCAT
CGTCTACCAGCTGATTCCCAACGTTCAGCAGCTGGAGATGAACCTCAGGAATTTTGCCCAAATCATTGAG
GCCGATGAAGTTCTGCTGTTCGAAAGAGCTACATTCTTGGTTATTTCCCACTACCAGTGCAAAGAGCAGC
GCGACGTCCACCGGTTTGAGAAGATCAGCAACATCATCAAACAGTTCAAGCTGAGCTGCAGTAAATTGGC
CGCTTCCTTCCAGAGCATGGAAGTTAGGAATTCCAACTTCGCTGCTTTCATCGACATCTTCACCTCAAAT
ACGTACGTGATGGTGGTCATGTCAGATCCGTCGATCCCTTCTGCGGCCACTCTGATCAACATTCGCAATG
CCCGGAAACACTTTGAGAAGCTGGAGAGAGTGGATGGCCCCAAGCACAGTCTCCTTATGCGTTGACAATT
CTCGACCTC
