>Addgene plasmid #73031 | pLJM1 RagA | addgene partial sequence | sequence record 164354 | pLJM1-3 5'-GACGTGAAGAATGTGCGAGA-3'
TTCCCGGAACCACGCCCAGAGCAGCCGCGTCCCTGCGCAAACCCAGGGCTGCCTTGGAAAAGGCGCAACC
CCAACCCCCTCGAGCCGCGGCCAAAGTGGATCTCTGCTGTCCCTGTAATAAACCCGAAAATTTTGAATTT
TTGTAATTTGTTTTTGTAATTCTTTAGTTTGTATGTCTGTTGCTATTATGTCTACTATTCTTTCCCCTGC
ACTGTACCCCCCAATCCCCCCTTTTCTTTTAAAATTGTGGATGAATACTGCCATTTGTCTCGAGGTCGAG
AATTGTCAACGCATAAGGAGACTGTGCTTGGGGCCATCCACTCTCTCCAGCTTCTCAAAGTGTTTCCGGG
CATTGCGAATGTTGATCAGAGTGGCCGCAGAAGGGATCGACGGATCTGACATGACCACCATCACGTACGT
ATTTGAGGTGAAGATGTCGATGAAAGCAGCGAAGTTGGAATTCCTAACTTCCATGCTCTGGAAGGAAGCG
GCCAATTTACTGCAGCTCAGCTTGAACTGTTTGATGATGTTGCTGATCTTCTCAAACCGGTGGACGTCGC
GCTGCTCTTTGCACTGGTAGTGGGAAATAACCAAGAATGTAGCTCTTTCGAACAGCAGAACTTCATCGGC
CTCAATGATTTGGGCAAAATTCCTGAGGTTCATCTCCAGCTGCTGAACGTTGGGAATCAGCTGGTAGACG
ATGCTGGACCAGGCTTTGTAGAGCGTCTCATCCCAGATGGACGTTCGAAAACAAGCACACTCCAGCGGGC
GAGACAGACGCCTCAGGTCTTCCTCTCGCTCTTTAAAAATCAGGTCACGCTGATCCTCCTGAACCAGATC
CATTTTGTGCACCAGGCAGAAGATTTTGGCGTCAGGAGAGTTCTGGAGGATGGCCTCCAGACACGACTGG
TAATAATGCATGTCCTTTTCCAGTTCGCGGCTCTCCACGTCAAACACGTAAATCAAAACTTCCACGTTAC
GGAAGATATTGTC
